>Addgene plasmid #84155 | pFGC5941-PacI-ath-STTM826 | addgene full sequence | sequence record 167608 | Addgene NGS Result
TGAGACTTTTCAACAAAGGGTAATTTCGGGAAACCTCCTCGGATTCCATTGCCCAGCTATCTGTCGCTTC
ATCGAAAGGACAGTGGAAAAGGAAGGTGGCTCCTACAAATGCCATCATTGCGATAAAGGAAAGGCTATCA
TTCAAGATGCCTCTGCCGACAGTGGTCCCAAAGATGGACCCCCACCCACGAGGAGCATCGTGGAAAAAGA
AGACGTTCCAACCACGTCTTCAAAGCAAGTGGATTGATGTGACATCTCCACTGACATAAGGGATGACGCA
CAACCCCACTATCCTTCGCAAGACCCTTCCTCTATATAAGGAAGTTCATTTCATTTGGAGAGGACAGCCC
AAGCTTCACGTATCCAACGTAACCGGACTAGTTGTTGTTGTTATGGTCTAATTTAAATATGGTCTAAAGA
AGAAGAATCACGTATCCAACGTAACCGGACTAGAATTCGGTACGCTGAAATCACCAGTCTCTCTCTACAA
ATCTATCTCTCTCTATTTTCTCCATAAATAATGTGTGAGTAGTTTCCCGATAAGGGAAATTAGGGTTCTT
ATAGGGTTTCGCTCATGTGTTGAGCATATAAGAAACCCTTAGTATGTATTTGTATTTGTAAAATACTTCT
ATCAATAAAATTTCTAATCCCTAAAACCAAAATCCAGTACTAAAATCCAGATCTCCTAAAGTCCCTATAG
ATCTTTGTCGTGAATATAAACCAGACACGAGACGACTAGACCTGGAGCCCAGACGCCGTTCGAAGCTAGA
AGTACCGCTTAGGCAGGAGGCCGTTAGGGAAAAGATGCTAAGGCAGGGTTGGTTACGTTGACTCCCCCGT
AGGTTTGGTTTAAATATGATGAAGTGGACGGAAGGAAGGAGGAAGACAAGGAAGGATAAGGTTGCAGGCC
CTGTGCAAGGTAAGAAGATGGAAATTTGATAGAGGTACGCTACTATACTTATACTATACGCTAAGGGAAT
GATTGTATTTATACCCTATACCCCCTAATAACCCCTTATCAATTTAAGAAATAATCCGCATAAGCCCCCG
CTTAAAAATTGGTATCAGAGCCATGAATAGGTCTATGACCAAAACTCAAGAGGATAAAACCTCACCAAAA
TACGAAAGAGTCCTTAACTCTAAAGATAAAAGATCTTTCAAGATCAAAACTAGTTCCCTCACACCGGTGA
CGGGGATCGCATGCGACCTCTAGACCATCACATTGGAGCTTCAGCTGCTCGAGTTCTATAGCGTCACCTA
AATCGTATGTGTATGATACATAAGGTTATGTATTAATTGTAGCCGCGTTCTTACGTCGACGTACCAATTA
CGCCCCGCCCTGTCACTCATCGCAGTACTGTTGTAATTCATTAAGCATTCTGCCGACATGGAAGCCATCA
CAAACGGCATGATGAACCTGAATCGCCAGCGGCATCAGCACCTTGTCGCCTTGCGTATAATATTTGCCCA
TGGTGAAAACGGGGGCGAAGAAGTTGTCCATATTGGCCACGTTTAAATCAAAGCTGGTGAAACTCACCCA
GGGATTGGCTGAGACGAAAAACATATTCTCAATAAACCCTTTAGGGAAATAGGCCAGGTTTTCACCGTAA
CACGCCACATCTTGCGAATATATGTGTAGAAACTGCCGGAAATCGTCGTGGTATTCACTCCAGAGCGATG
AAAACGTTTCAGTTTGCTCATGGAAAACGGTGTAACAAGGGTGAACACTATCCCATATTACCAGCTCACC
GTCTTTCATTGCCATACGGAACTCCGGATGAGCATTCATCAGGCGGGCAAGAATGTGAATAAAGGCCGGA
TAAAACTTGTGCTTATTTTTCTTTACGGTCTTTAAAAAGGCCGTAATATCCAGCTGAACGGTCTGGTTAT
AGGTACATTGAGCAACTGACTGAAATGCCTCAAAATGTTCTTTACGATGCCATTGGGATATATCAACGGT
GGTATATCCGGTGATTTCTTTCTCCATTTTAGCTTCCTTAGCTCCTGAAAATCTCGATAACTCATTAAAG
CTTATCGATGATAAGCTGTCAAACATGAGAATTTAGCCCGCCTAATGAGCGGGCTTTTTGTTGTGATCCG
CGTTGCTGGCGTTTTTCCATAGGCTCCGCCCCCCTGACGAGCATCACAAAAATCGACGCTCAAGTCAGAG
GTGGCGAAACCCGACAGGACTATAAAGATACCAGGCGTTTCCCCCCTGGAAGCTCCCTCGTGCGCTCTCC
TGTTCCGACCCTGCCGCTTACCGGATACCTGTCCGCCTTTCTTAATTAAGACCCGGGACTAGTCCCTAGA
GTCCTGCTTTAATGAGATATGCGAGACGCCTATGATCGCATGATATTTGCTTTCAATTCTGTTGTGCACG
TTGTAAAAAACCTGAGCATGTGTAGCTCAGATCCTTACCGCCGGTTTCGGTTCATTCTAATGAATATATC
ACCCGTTACTATCGTATTTTTATGAATAATATTCTCCGTTCAATTTACTGATTGTACCCTACTACTTATA
TGTACAATATTAAAATGAAAACAATATATTGTGCTGAATAGGTTTATAGCGACATCTATGATAGAGCGCC
ACAATAACAAACAATTGCGTTTTATTATTACAAATCCAATTTTAAAAAAAGCGGCAGAACCGGTCAAACC
TAAAAGACTGATTACATAAATCTTATTCAAATTTCAAAAGTGCCCCAGGGGCTAGTATCTACGACACACC
GAGCGGCGAACTAATAACGCTCACTGAAGGGAACTCCGGTTCCCCGCCGGCGCGCATGGGTGAGATTCCT
TGAAGTTGAGTATTGGCCGTCCGCTCTACCGAAAGTTACGGGCACCATTCAACCCGGTCCAGCACGGCGG
CCGGGTAACCGACTTGCTGCCCCGAGAATTATGCAGCATTTTTTTGGTGTATGTGGGCCCCAAATGAAGT
GCAGGTCAAACCTTGACAGTGACGACAAATCGTTGGGCGGGTCCAGGGCGAATTTTGCGACAACATGTCG
AGGCTCAGCAGGACCTGCAGGCATGCAAGCTTGGCACTGGCCGTCGTTTTACAACGTCGTGACTGGGAAA
ACCCTGGCGTTACCCAACTTAATCGCCTTGCAGCACATCCCCCTTTCGCCAGCTGGCGTAATAGCGAAGA
GGCCCGCACCGATCGCCCTTCCCAACAGTTGCGCAGCCTGAATGGCGAATGCTAGAGCAGCTTGAGCTTG
GATCAGATTGTCGTTTCCCGCCTTCAGTTTAAACTATCAGTGTTTGACAGGATATATTGGCGGGTAAACC
TAAGAGAAAAGAGCGTTTATTAGAATAATCGGATATTTAAAAGGGCGTGAAAAGGTTTATCCGTTCGTCC
ATTTGTATGTGCATGCCAACCACAGGGTTCCCCTCGGGATCAAAGTACTTTGATCCAACCCCTCCGCTGC
TATAGTGCAGTCGGCTTCTGACGTTCAGTGCAGCCGTCTTCTGAAAACGACATGTCGCACAAGTCCTAAG
TTACGCGACAGGCTGCCGCCCTGCCCTTTTCCTGGCGTTTTCTTGTCGCGTGTTTTAGTCGCATAAAGTA
GAATACTTGCGACTAGAACCGGAGACATTACGCCATGAACAAGAGCGCCGCCGCTGGCCTGCTGGGCTAT
GCCCGCGTCAGCACCGACGACCAGGACTTGACCAACCAACGGGCCGAACTGCACGCGGCCGGCTGCACCA
AGCTGTTTTCCGAGAAGATCACCGGCACCAGGCGCGACCGCCCGGAGCTGGCCAGGATGCTTGACCACCT
ACGCCCTGGCGACGTTGTGACAGTGACCAGGCTAGACCGCCTGGCCCGCAGCACCCGCGACCTACTGGAC
ATTGCCGAGCGCATCCAGGAGGCCGGCGCGGGCCTGCGTAGCCTGGCAGAGCCGTGGGCCGACACCACCA
CGCCGGCCGGCCGCATGGTGTTGACCGTGTTCGCCGGCATTGCCGAGTTCGAGCGTTCCCTAATCATCGA
CCGCACCCGGAGCGGGCGCGAGGCCGCCAAGGCCCGAGGCGTGAAGTTTGGCCCCCGCCCTACCCTCACC
CCGGCACAGATCGCGCACGCCCGCGAGCTGATCGACCAGGAAGGCCGCACCGTGAAAGAGGCGGCTGCAC
TGCTTGGCGTGCATCGCTCGACCCTGTACCGCGCACTTGAGCGCAGCGAGGAAGTGACGCCCACCGAGGC
CAGGCGGCGCGGTGCCTTCCGTGAGGACGCATTGACCGAGGCCGACGCCCTGGCGGCCGCCGAGAATGAA
CGCCAAGAGGAACAAGCATGAAACCGCACCAGGACGGCCAGGACGAACCGTTTTTCATTACCGAAGAGAT
CGAGGCGGAGATGATCGCGGCCGGGTACGTGTTCGAGCCGCCCGCGCACGTCTCAACCGTGCGGCTGCAT
GAAATCCTGGCCGGTTTGTCTGATGCCAAGCTGGCGGCCTGGCCGGCCAGCTTGGCCGCTGAAGAAACCG
AGCGCCGCCGTCTAAAAAGGTGATGTGTATTTGAGTAAAACAGCTTGCGTCATGCGGTCGCTGCGTATAT
GATGCGATGAGTAAATAAACAAATACGCAAGGGGAACGCATGAAGGTTATCGCTGTACTTAACCAGAAAG
GCGGGTCAGGCAAGACGACCATCGCAACCCATCTAGCCCGCGCCCTGCAACTCGCCGGGGCCGATGTTCT
GTTAGTCGATTCCGATCCCCAGGGCAGTGCCCGCGATTGGGCGGCCGTGCGGGAAGATCAACCGCTAACC
GTTGTCGGCATCGACCGCCCGACGATTGACCGCGACGTGAAGGCCATCGGCCGGCGCGACTTCGTAGTGA
TCGACGGAGCGCCCCAGGCGGCGGACTTGGCTGTGTCCGCGATCAAGGCAGCCGACTTCGTGCTGATTCC
GGTGCAGCCAAGCCCTTACGACATATGGGCCACCGCCGACCTGGTGGAGCTGGTTAAGCAGCGCATTGAG
GTCACGGATGGAAGGCTACAAGCGGCCTTTGTCGTGTCGCGGGCGATCAAAGGCACGCGCATCGGCGGTG
AGGTTGCCGAGGCGCTGGCCGGGTACGAGCTGCCCATTCTTGAGTCCCGTATCACGCAGCGCGTGAGCTA
CCCAGGCACTGCCGCCGCCGGCACAACCGTTCTTGAATCAGAACCCGAGGGCGACGCTGCCCGCGAGGTC
CAGGCGCTGGCCGCTGAAATTAAATCAAAACTCATTTGAGTTAATGAGGTAAAGAGAAAATGAGCAAAAG
CACAAACACGCTAAGTGCCGGCCGTCCGAGCGCACGCAGCAGCAAGGCTGCAACGTTGGCCAGCCTGGCA
GACACGCCAGCCATGAAGCGGGTCAACTTTCAGTTGCCGGCGGAGGATCACACCAAGCTGAAGATGTACG
CGGTACGCCAAGGCAAGACCATTACCGAGCTGCTATCTGAATACATCGCGCAGCTACCAGAGTAAATGAG
CAAATGAATAAATGAGTAGATGAATTTTAGCGGCTAAAGGAGGCGGCATGGAAAATCAAGAACAACCAGG
CACCGACGCCGTGGAATGCCCCATGTGTGGAGGAACGGGCGGTTGGCCAGGCGTAAGCGGCTGGGTTGCC
TGCCGGCCCTGCAATGGCACTGGAACCCCCAAGCCCGAGGAATCGGCGTGAGCGGTCGCAAACCATCCGG
CCCGGTACAAATCGGCGCGGCGCTGGGTGATGACCTGGTGGAGAAGTTGAAGGCCGCGCAGGCCGCCCAG
CGGCAACGCATCGAGGCAGAAGCACGCCCCGGTGAATCGTGGCAAGCGGCCGCTGATCGAATCCGCAAAG
AATCCCGGCAACCGCCGGCAGCCGGTGCGCCGTCGATTAGGAAGCCGCCCAAGGGCGACGAGCAACCAGA
TTTTTTCGTTCCGATGCTCTATGACGTGGGCACCCGCGATAGTCGCAGCATCATGGACGTGGCCGTTTTC
CGTCTGTCGAAGCGTGACCGACGAGCTGGCGAGGTGATCCGCTACGAGCTTCCAGACGGGCACGTAGAGG
TTTCCGCAGGGCCGGCCGGCATGGCCAGTGTGTGGGATTACGACCTGGTACTGATGGCGGTTTCCCATCT
AACCGAATCCATGAACCGATACCGGGAAGGGAAGGGAGACAAGCCCGGCCGCGTGTTCCGTCCACACGTT
GCGGACGTACTCAAGTTCTGCCGGCGAGCCGATGGCGGAAAGCAGAAAGACGACCTGGTAGAAACCTGCA
TTCGGTTAAACACCACGCACGTTGCCATGCAGCGTACGAAGAAGGCCAAGAACGGCCGCCTGGTGACGGT
ATCCGAGGGTGAAGCCTTGATTAGCCGCTACAAGATCGTAAAGAGCGAAACCGGGCGGCCGGAGTACATC
GAGATCGAGCTAGCTGATTGGATGTACCGCGAGATCACAGAAGGCAAGAACCCGGACGTGCTGACGGTTC
ACCCCGATTACTTTTTGATCGATCCCGGCATCGGCCGTTTTCTCTACCGCCTGGCACGCCGCGCCGCAGG
CAAGGCAGAAGCCAGATGGTTGTTCAAGACGATCTACGAACGCAGTGGCAGCGCCGGAGAGTTCAAGAAG
TTCTGTTTCACCGTGCGCAAGCTGATCGGGTCAAATGACCTGCCGGAGTACGATTTGAAGGAGGAGGCGG
GGCAGGCTGGCCCGATCCTAGTCATGCGCTACCGCAACCTGATCGAGGGCGAAGCATCCGCCGGTTCCTA
ATGTACGGAGCAGATGCTAGGGCAAATTGCCCTAGCAGGGGAAAAAGGTCGAAAAGGTCTCTTTCCTGTG
GATAGCACGTACATTGGGAACCCAAAGCCGTACATTGGGAACCGGAACCCGTACATTGGGAACCCAAAGC
CGTACATTGGGAACCGGTCACACATGTAAGTGACTGATATAAAAGAGAAAAAAGGCGATTTTTCCGCCTA
AAACTCTTTAAAACTTATTAAAACTCTTAAAACCCGCCTGGCCTGTGCATAACTGTCTGGCCAGCGCACA
GCCGAAGAGCTGCAAAAAGCGCCTACCCTTCGGTCGCTGCGCTCCCTACGCCCCGCCGCTTCGCGTCGGC
CTATCGCGGCCGCTGGCCGCTCAAAAATGGCTGGCCTACGGCCAGGCAATCTACCAGGGCGCGGACAAGC
CGCGCCGTCGCCACTCGACCGCCGGCGCCCACATCAAGGCACCCTGCCTCGCGCGTTTCGGTGATGACGG
TGAAAACCTCTGACACATGCAGCTCCCGGAGACGGTCACAGCTTGTCTGTAAGCGGATGCCGGGAGCAGA
CAAGCCCGTCAGGGCGCGTCAGCGGGTGTTGGCGGGTGTCGGGGCGCAGCCATGACCCAGTCACGTAGCG
ATAGCGGAGTGTATACTGGCTTAACTATGCGGCATCAGAGCAGATTGTACTGAGAGTGCACCATATGCGG
TGTGAAATACCGCACAGATGCGTAAGGAGAAAATACCGCATCAGGCGCTCTTCCGCTTCCTCGCTCACTG
ACTCGCTGCGCTCGGTCGTTCGGCTGCGGCGAGCGGTATCAGCTCACTCAAAGGCGGTAATACGGTTATC
CACAGAATCAGGGGATAACGCAGGAAAGAACATGTGAGCAAAAGGCCAGCAAAAGGCCAGGAACCGTAAA
AAGGCCGCGTTGCTGGCGTTTTTCCATAGGCTCCGCCCCCCTGACGAGCATCACAAAAATCGACGCTCAA
GTCAGAGGTGGCGAAACCCGACAGGACTATAAAGATACCAGGCGTTTCCCCCTGGAAGCTCCCTCGTGCG
CTCTCCTGTTCCGACCCTGCCGCTTACCGGATACCTGTCCGCCTTTCTCCCTTCGGGAAGCGTGGCGCTT
TCTCATAGCTCACGCTGTAGGTATCTCAGTTCGGTGTAGGTCGTTCGCTCCAAGCTGGGCTGTGTGCACG
AACCCCCCGTTCAGCCCGACCGCTGCGCCTTATCCGGTAACTATCGTCTTGAGTCCAACCCGGTAAGACA
CGACTTATCGCCACTGGCAGCAGCCACTGGTAACAGGATTAGCAGAGCGAGGTATGTAGGCGGTGCTACA
GAGTTCTTGAAGTGGTGGCCTAACTACGGCTACACTAGAAGGACAGTATTTGGTATCTGCGCTCTGCTGA
AGCCAGTTACCTTCGGAAAAAGAGTTGGTAGCTCTTGATCCGGCAAACAAACCACCGCTGGTAGCGGTGG
TTTTTTTGTTTGCAAGCAGCAGATTACGCGCAGAAAAAAAGGATCTCAAGAAGATCCTTTGATCTTTTCT
ACGGGGTCTGACGCTCAGTGGAACGAAAACTCACGTTAAGGGATTTTGGTCATGCATTCTAGGTACTAAA
ACAATTCATCCAGTAAAATATAATATTTTATTTTCTCCCAATCAGGCTTGATCCCCAGTAAGTCAAAAAA
TAGCTCGACATACTGTTCTTCCCCGATATCCTCCCTGATCGACCGGACGCAGAAGGCAATGTCATACCAC
TTGTCCGCCCTGCCGCTTCTCCCAAGATCAATAAAGCCACTTACTTTGCCATCTTTCACAAAGATGTTGC
TGTCTCCCAGGTCGCCGTGGGAAAAGACAAGTTCCTCTTCGGGCTTTTCCGTCTTTAAAAAATCATACAG
CTCGCGCGGATCTTTAAATGGAGTGTCTTCTTCCCAGTTTTCGCAATCCACATCGGCCAGATCGTTATTC
AGTAAGTAATCCAATTCGGCTAAGCGGCTGTCTAAGCTATTCGTATAGGGACAATCCGATATGTCGATGG
AGTGAAAGAGCCTGATGCACTCCGCATACAGCTCGATAATCTTTTCAGGGCTTTGTTCATCTTCATACTC
TTCCGAGCAAAGGACGCCATCGGCCTCACTCATGAGCAGATTGCTCCAGCCATCATGCCGTTCAAAGTGC
AGGACCTTTGGAACAGGCAGCTTTCCTTCCAGCCATAGCATCATGTCCTTTTCCCGTTCCACATCATAGG
TGGTCCCTTTATACCGGCTGTCCGTCATTTTTAAATATAGGTTTTCATTTTCTCCCACCAGCTTATATAC
CTTAGCAGGAGACATTCCTTCCGTATCTTTTACGCAGCGGTATTTTTCGATCAGTTTTTTCAATTCCGGT
GATATTCTCATTTTAGCCATTTATTATTTCCTTCCTCTTTTCTACAGTATTTAAAGATACCCCAAGAAGC
TAATTATAACAAGACGAACTCCAATTCACTGTTCCTTGCATTCTAAAACCTTAAATACCAGAAAACAGCT
TTTTCAAAGTTGTTTTCAAAGTTGGCGTATAACATAGTATCGACGGAGCCGATTTTGAAACCGCGGTGAT
CACAGGCAGCAACGCTCTGTCATCGTTACAATCAACATGCTACCCTCCGCGAGATCATCCGTGTTTCAAA
CCCGGCAGCTTAGTTGCCGTTCTTCCGAATAGCATCGGTAACATGAGCAAAGTCTGCCGCCTTACAACGG
CTCTCCCGCTGACGCCGTCCCGGACTGATGGGCTGCCTGTATCGAGTGGTGATTTTGTGCCGAGCTGCCG
GTCGGGGAGCTGTTGGCTGGCTGGTGGCAGGATATATTGTGGTGTAAACAAATTGACGCTTAGACAACTT
AATAACACATTGCGGACGTTTTTAATGTACTGAATTAACGCCGAATTAATTCGAGCTCGGATCTGATAAT
TTATTTGAAAATTCATAAGAAAAGCAAACGTTACATGAATTGATGAAACAATACAAAGACAGATAAAGCC
ACGCACATTTAGGATATTGGCCGAGATTACTGAATATTGAGTAAGATCACGGAATTTCTGACAGGAGCAT
GTCTTCAATTCAGCCCAAATGGCAGTTGAAATACTCAAACCGCCCCATATGCAGGAGCGGATCATTCATT
GTTTGTTTGGTTGCCTTTGCCAACATGGGAGTCCAAGATTCTGCAGTCAAATCTCGGTGACGGGCAGGAC
CGGACGGGGCGGTACCGGCAGGCTGAAGTCCAGCTGCCAGAAACCCACGTCATGCCAGTTCCCGTGCTTG
AAGCCGGCCGCCCGCAGCATGCCGCGGGGGGCATATCCGAGCGCCTCGTGCATGCGCACGCTCGGGTCGT
TGGGCAGCCCGATGACAGCGACCACGCTCTTGAAGCCCTGTGCCTCCAGGGACTTCAGCAGGTGGGTGTA
GAGCGTGGAGCCCAGTCCCGTCCGCTGGTGGCGGGGGGAGACGTACACGGTCGACTCGGCCGTCCAGTCG
TAGGCGTTGCGTGCCTTCCAGGGGCCCGCGTAGGCGATGCCGGCGACCTCGCCGTCCACCTCGGCGACGA
GCCAGGGATAGCGCTCCCGCAGACGGACGAGGTCGTCCGTCCACTCCTGCGGTTCCTGCGGCTCGGTACG
GAAGTTGACCGTGCTTGTCTCGATGTAGTGGTTGACGATGGTGCAGACCGCCGGCATGTCCGCCTCGGTG
GCACGGCGGATGTCGGCCGGGCGTCGTTCTGGGCTCATCGATTCGATTTGGTGTATCGAGATTGGTTATG
AAATTCAGATGCTAGTGTAATGTATTGGTAATTTGGGAAGATATAATAGGAAGCAAGGCTATTTATCCAT
TTCTGAAAAGGCGAAATGGCGTCACCGCGAGCGTCACGCGCATTCCGTTCTTGCTGTAAAGCGTTGTTTG
GTACACTTTTGACTAGCGAGGCTTGGCGTGTCAGCGTATCTATTCAAAAGTCGTTAATGGCTGCGGATCA
AGAAAAAGTTGGAATAGAAACAGAATACCCGCGAAATTCAGGCCCGGTTGCCATGTCCTACACGCCGAAA
TAAACGACCAAATTAGTAGAAAAATAAAAACTGACTCGGATACTTACGTCACGTCTTGCGCACTGATTTG
AAAAATCTCAGAATTCATGGATCCTAGGTGAGTCTAGAGAGTTAATTAAGTTTGCAAGCAGCAGATTACG
CGCAGAAAAAAAGGATCTCAAGGAGATCCTTTGGATCACAAAAAAAAAGCCCGCTCATTAGGCGGGTTAA
ATTCCCGGGTACCGCAGCCGATTCATTAATGCAGGTTAACCTGGCTTATCGAAATTAATACGACTCACTA
TAGGGAGACCGGCAGATCTGATCCCTACTCCAAAAATGTCAAAGATACAGTCTCAGAAGACCAAAGGGCT
AT
Features (pLannotate 1.2.2; 26 found; start..end, strand, type, name):
      1..346     +  promoter       CaMV 35S promoter: strong constitutive promoter from cauliflower mosaic virus
    298..344     +  promoter       minimal CaMV 35S promoter: minimal 35S promoter from cauliflower mosaic virus
    507..683     +  polyA_signal   CaMV poly(A) signal: cauliflower mosaic virus polyadenylation signal
   1328..1987    -  CDS            CmR: chloramphenicol acetyltransferase; cat; confers resistance to chloramphenicol
   1988..2024    -  promoter       cat promoter (fragment): promoter of the E. coli cat gene encoding chloramphenicol acetyltransferase
   2024..2052    -  promoter       tet promoter: E. coli promoter for tetracycline efflux protein gene
   2114..2282    -  rep_origin     ori (fragment): high-copy-number ColE1/pMB1/pBR322/pUC origin of replication
   2314..3021    +  terminator     OCS terminator: octopine synthase terminator
   3022..3042    +  misc_feature   MCS (fragment): pUC18/19 multiple cloning site
   3045..3199    +  CDS            lacZα (fragment): LacZα fragment of β-galactosidase; lacZ fragment
   3265..3289    +  misc_feature   RB T-DNA repeat: right border repeat from nopaline C58 T-DNA
   3629..4030    +  CDS            Y4CG_SINFN (fragment): Protein inferred from homology: Swiss-Prot protein existence level 3. From Sinorhizobium fredii (strain NBRC 101917 / NGR234).
   4590..5219    +  CDS            pVS1 StaA: stability protein from the Pseudomonas plasmid pVS1 (Heeb et al., 2000)
   5648..6721    +  CDS            pVS1 RepA: replication protein from the Pseudomonas plasmid pVS1 (Heeb et al., 2000)
   6787..6981    +  rep_origin     pVS1 oriV: origin of replication for the Pseudomonas plasmid pVS1 (Heeb et al., 2000)
   7184..7223    +  CDS            rop (fragment): Rop protein, which maintains plasmids at low copy number; rop
   7325..7465    +  misc_feature   bom: basis of mobility region from pBR322
   7651..8239    -  rep_origin     ori: high-copy-number ColE1/pMB1/pBR322/pUC origin of replication
   8326..9120    -  CDS            KanR: aminoglycoside phosphotransferase; aphA-3; confers resistance to kanamycin
   9545..9569    +  misc_feature   LB T-DNA repeat: left border repeat from nopaline C58 T-DNA
   9655..9907    -  terminator     MAS terminator: mannopine synthase terminator
   9920..10468   -  CDS            bar: PAT_STRHY - Experimental evidence at protein level: Swiss-Prot protein existence level 1. Inactivates phosphinothricin (PPT) by transfer of an acetyl group from acetyl CoA. Can also acetylate demethylphosphinothricin but not PTT or glutamate. This enzyme is an effector of phosphinothricin tripeptide (PTT or bialaphos) resistance. From Streptomyces hygroscopicus. Introduced by genetic manipulation and expressed in glufosinate-tolerant maize by Dekalb Genetics.
  10474..10854   -  promoter       MAS promoter: mannopine synthase promoter (Velten et al., 1984)
  10900..10941   -  rep_origin     ori (fragment): high-copy-number ColE1/pMB1/pBR322/pUC origin of replication
  11046..11064   +  promoter       T7 promoter: promoter for bacteriophage T7 RNA polymerase
  11085..11132   +  promoter       CaMV 35S promoter (enhanced) (fragment): cauliflower mosaic virus 35S promoter with a duplicated enhancer region
