[The description below was written by a language model from this plasmid's Addgene catalogue record and pLannotate feature annotations shown in this document.]
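Description:
pFGC5941-PacI-ath-STTM826 is a plant expression binary vector built on the pFGC5941-PacI backbone and designed to knock down the function of miR826 in Arabidopsis thaliana using the short tandem target mimic (STTM) approach. The feature table shows the typical architecture of an Agrobacterium T-DNA vector. Nopaline-type left and right border repeats flank the plant-transferred region. Outside the borders lie the pVS1 replication origin, RepA and StaA stability functions for maintenance in Agrobacterium, and a ColE1/pBR322-type origin with a bom site for propagation in E. coli. The backbone carries a kanamycin resistance gene. Within the T-DNA, a bar (phosphinothricin acetyltransferase) gene under the mannopine synthase promoter and terminator gives Basta/glufosinate selection of transformed plants.

The payload is a roughly 2.8 kb cassette inserted at a PacI site that is retained on both sides. According to the depositor, it contains a 2x35S promoter, the STTM sequence, a 35S terminator and a chloramphenicol resistance gene. The annotation agrees with this: an enhanced CaMV 35S promoter spans the origin of the circular sequence record, a short unannotated interval follows that presumably holds the STTM module, and then come the CaMV poly(A) signal and a bacterial CmR gene. Because the chloramphenicol marker travels with the insert, plasmids that have taken up the cassette can be selected on chloramphenicol plus kanamycin. An STTM transcript is a non-coding RNA with two cleavage-resistant miRNA binding sites joined by a spacer, which sequesters the target miRNA and triggers its degradation. The construct is therefore used for miR826 loss-of-function studies in stably transformed Arabidopsis.
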