Addgene plasmid #84155: pFGC5941-PacI-ath-STTM826
Purpose: target miRNA826 for destruction in Arabidopsis thaliana
Depositing lab: Guiliang Tang. Depositing organization: Michigan Technological University. Publication: Construction of short tandem target mimic (STTM) to block the functions of plant and animal microRNAs. Tang G, Yan J, Gu Y, Qiao M, Fan R, Mao Y, Tang X. Methods. 2012 Oct;58(2):118-25. doi: 10.1016/j.ymeth.2012.10.006. Epub 2012 Oct 23. PubMed 23098881.
Backbone
  Vector backbone: pFGC5941-PacI
  Backbone manufacturer: Guiliang Tang (Addgene plasmid # 44182)
  Backbone size w/o insert (bp): 8608
  Vector type: Plant Expression
  Selectable markers: Basta
Growth in bacteria
  Bacterial resistance: Chloramphenicol and Kanamycin, 25 & 50 μg/mL
  Growth temperature: 37°C
  Growth strain: DH5alpha
  Copy number: High Copy
Gene/Insert
  Gene/Insert name: STTM826
  Species: A. thaliana (mustard weed)
  Insert size (bp): 2846
  Promoter: 2x35S
  Cloning method: Restriction Enzyme; 5′ cloning site PacI (not destroyed); 3′ cloning site PacI (not destroyed)
  Sequencing primers: 5′ CACTATCCTTCGCAAGACCCTTCC; 3′ CAACACATGAGCGAAACCCTATAA
Terms and licenses: Academic/Nonprofit Terms; Industry Terms: Not Available to Industry
Depositor comments: The insert within this plasmid contains a 2x35S promoter, STTM, T35S and CmR.
How to cite: pFGC5941-PacI-ath-STTM826 was a gift from Guiliang Tang (Addgene plasmid # 84155 ; http://n2t.net/addgene:84155 ; RRID:Addgene_84155)
