>Addgene plasmid #84155 | pFGC5941-PacI-ath-STTM826 | depositor partial sequence | sequence record 160711 | STTM
CACGTATCCAACGTAACCGGACTAGTTGTTGTTGTTATGGTCTAATTTAAATATGGTCTAAAGAAGAAGA
ATCACGTATCCAACGTAACCGGACTA
